>Addgene plasmid #162520 | IR8a-T2A-QF2 | addgene full sequence | sequence record 372758 | Addgene NGS Result
TCGCGCGTTTCGGTGATGACGGTGAAAACCTCTGACACATGCAGCTCCCGGAGACGGTCACAGCTTGTCT
GTAAGCGGATGCCGGGAGCAGACAAGCCCGTCAGGGCGCGTCAGCGGGTGTTGGCGGGTGTCGGGGCTGG
CTTAACTATGCGGCATCAGAGCAGATTGTACTGAGAGTGCACCATATGCGGTGTGAAATACCGCACAGAT
GCGTAAGGAGAAAATACCGCATCAGGCGCCATTCGCCATTCAGGCTGCGCAACTGTTGGGAAGGGCGATC
GGTGCGGGCCTCTTCGCTATTACGCCAGCTGGCGAAAGGGGGATGTGCTGCAAGGCGATTAAGTTGGGTA
ACGCCAGGGTTTTCCCAGTCACGACGTTGTAAAACGACGGCCAGTGAATTCGAGCTCGGTACCCGGTCAG
AATCTTCTCAAGATTCTCATCAGAATCTTCTCACGAATCTCATTAGAATCCTCTCAGGATTATCATTAGA
ATCCTCTCAAGATTCTCATTAGAATCCTCCCAGGATTCTCATCAGAATCCTCTCAGGAATCTCATCACAC
TGCTCTAAAGATACTCGTCAGAATCCTCTTAGGATCCTCATCAGAATCCTCTCAGGACTCTCATCAGAAT
CCTCTCAGCATTCTCATCAGAATCCCCTCAGCATTCTCATCGAAATCCTTCAGGATGCTCATCAGAATCC
TCTAAAGATTCTGATGAGCTTCTTTAGAGGATTCTCATCAGAATCCTCTGAGGATTCTCATTAGAATCCT
CTCAGCATTCTCTAAGGATTTTTTTCAGAATCCTCTCAGGATTTTCATTAGAATCCTGTCAGAATTTTCA
TTAGAATCCTCTCAGGATTCTTATCAGAACCCTCTCAGGATTCAGTGAAGACTTTAACCTTTAATTCTGT
TTCAGAGACTTCACTCTCAAGGAAAGCTTCTGGTTTGCCTTAACTTCATTCACTCCACAAGGCGGTGGAG
AAGCCCCAAAGGCACTTTCCGGACGTACCCTGGTGGCGGCATACTGGTTGTTCGTCGTACTAATGTTGGC
TACATTTACCGCGAACCTGGCTGCGTTTCTTACCGTTGAACGTATGCAGACTCCGGTACAATCCTTGGAG
CAGCTGTCCCGTCAAAGTCGCATCAAATACACAGTTGTGAAGGACTCCGACACGCATGATTACTTCAAGA
ACATGAAGAACGCCGAAGACGTACTGTACCGAATGTGGCGTAATCTGACGCTTTCGAGTGGAAACGACCA
GACGCAGTATAGCGTTTGGGATTACCCGATCAAGGAACAGTATACCAATATCTTGGCTGCCATAGAGTCA
GCGAATCCAGTCCAGTCGGCTGAAGTTGGATTCCAACGAGTCAACGAGGGTCTAGAAGCGGATTTTGCAT
TCGTTCACGATTCAGCGGAGATCAAGTACGAAATATCACGCAACTGTAATCTCACGGAAGTTGGGGAAGT
TTTCGGTGAACAGCCGTATGCGATCGCAGTTCAACAGGGAAGTCATCTGCAAGACGAGTTGAGTTATTAC
ATTCTGGAACTGCAAAAGGAACGCTACTTCGAATCGCTGACGGCAAAGTTTTGGAACAATTCGGTACGCG
GAATTTGTCCCAATACGGACGACAGCGAAGGAATAACACTGGAAAGCTTGGGTGGAGTGTTCATAGCGAC
TCTTGTGGGACTAGCCCTGGCAATGGTAACTTTGGCTGGGGAAGTGTTGTATTACCGCCGTAAGGATCAG
AAGGGCAAGCTGGTGCAGGTTGAGCCGATGGATGTAGGAAAAAAGAAAGTAGTAAAGGATAAGCATTCGC
TTACGTTCAAAAATTTGCTGAACACTGTAGAAATGAAGAACAATCTCAACAAGGTTGTTGAGAAAAAGAT
CCCAAAGGAGATCACCATTGGAAATAAGTTTGTGCCAGCATCGGAGAAGCAACAGAAGATCAGCTACATA
TCGGTATTTCCTAAGAATCCGATGAATGGAGAGGGCAGAGGAAGTCTTCTAACATGCGGTGACGTGGAGG
AGAATCCCGGCCCTATGCCACCCAAGCGCAAAACGCTTAACGCTGCGGCTGAGGCTAACGCTCATGCCGA
CGGACACGCCGACGGAAACGCCGACGGACACGTGGCCAATACGGCCGCGTCCTCGAATAATGCGAGGTTC
GCTGATCTCACTAACATCGATACTCCGGGTCTGGGACCCACAACTACGACCCTGCTCGTGGAACCAGCAC
GCTCAAAGCGTCAACGAGTGTCCCGCGCATGCGACCAGTGCCGTGCAGCCCGAGAGAAATGCGACGGAAT
ACAGCCTGCGTGTTTCCCGTGCGTTTCCCAGGGAAGGTCCTGCACTTATCAGGCTTCGCCGAAAAAGAGG
GGAGTTCAAACCGGTTATATTCGTACGCTGGAGCTCGCCCTCGCCTGGATGTTTGAAAATGTCGCGCGTT
CCGAAGATGCCTTGCATAACCTCCTCGTCCGTGACGCCGGACAAGGATCAGCTCTGCTCGTTGGTAAAGA
TTCGCCGGCTGCCGAGCGACTCCATGCCCGTTGGGCTACTAGCCGTGTCAATAAGAGCATTACCCGCCTC
CTCCGTCAGTTGGAGCTCCCTCCTACCGCCACGGCTACGGCCTCGATAATGCCGCACGTGATGGAGCAGC
CTCTCAGTACCAGCATTAACCCCGTCAACGACCGCTTCAACGGTATTCCCAACCCCACTCCGTATAACTC
CGATGCAGCTCTCGATGCTATCACTCAGACCAACGATTATGGAAGCGTAAATACACATGGTATCCTCTCT
ACTTACCCGCCACCGGCTACGCACCTTAATGAAGCTTCCGTCGCTCTCGCTCCCGGTGGCGCCCCCCCCC
GACCGCCTCCTCCGTATGTTGACAGCACGACCAATCACCCGCCGTACCACTCGAATCTGGTTCCAATGGC
GAACTTTGGTTACTCGACCGTTGATTACGATGCCATGGTTGACGATTTGGCTAGCATTGAATACACGGAC
GCTGTGGATGTCGACCCACAGTTTATGACCAATCTGGGATTCGTTCCTGGATGTAACTTCTCCGACATTA
ATACATACGAACAGTGATGACGTCTATCGATACCGTCGACTAAAGCCAAATAGAAAATTATTCAGTTCCT
GGCTTAAGTTTTTAAAAGTGATATTATTTATTTGGTTGTAACCAACCAAAAGAATGTAAATAACTAATAC
ATAATTATGTTAGTTTTAAGTTAGCAACAAATTGATTTTAGCTATATTAGCTACTTGGTTAATAAATAGA
ATATATTTATTTAAAGATAATTGCGTTTTTATTGTCAGGGAGTGAGTTTGCTTAAAAACTCGTTTAGATC
CAATTCGAGCTCGCCCGGGGATCTAATTCAATTAGAGACTAATTCAATTAGAGCTAATTCAATTAGGATC
CAAGCTTATCGATTTCGAACCCTCGACCGCCGGAGTATAAATAGAGGCGCTTCGTCTACGGAGCGACAAT
TCAATTCAAACAAGCAAAGTGAACACGTCGCTAAGCGAAAGCTAAGCAAATAAACAAGCGCAGCTGAACA
AGCTAAACAATCGGGGTACCGCTAGAGTCGACGGTACCGCGGGCCCGGGATCCACCGGTCGCCACCATGG
CCTCCTCCGAGAACGTCATCACCGAGTTCATGCGCTTCAAGGTGCGCATGGAGGGCACCGTGAACGGCCA
CGAGTTCGAGATCGAGGGCGAGGGCGAGGGCCGCCCCTACGAGGGCCACAACACCGTGAAGCTGAAGGTG
ACCAAGGGCGGCCCCCTGCCCTTCGCCTGGGACATCCTGTCCCCCCAGTTCCAGTACGGCTCCAAGGTGT
ACGTGAAGCACCCCGCCGACATCCCCGACTACAAGAAGCTGTCCTTCCCCGAGGGCTTCAAGTGGGAGCG
CGTGATGAACTTCGAGGACGGCGGCGTGGCGACCGTGACCCAGGACTCCTCCCTGCAGGACGGCTGCTTC
ATCTACAAGGTGAAGTTCATCGGCGTGAACTTCCCCTCCGACGGCCCCGTGATGCAGAAGAAGACCATGG
GCTGGGAGGCCTCCACCGAGCGCCTGTACCCCCGCGACGGCGTGCTGAAGGGCGAGACCCACAAGGCCCT
GAAGCTGAAGGACGGCGGCCACTACCTGGTGGAGTTCAAGTCCATCTACATGGCCAAGAAGCCCGTGCAG
CTGCCCGGCTACTACTACGTGGACGCCAAGCTGGACATCACCTCCCACAACGAGGACTACACCATCGTGG
AGCAGTACGAGCGCACCGAGGGCCGCCACCACCTGTTCCTGTAGCGGCCGCGACTCTAGATCATAATCAG
CCATACCACATTTGTAGAGGTTTTACTTGCTTTAAAAAACCTCCCACACCTCCCCCTGAACCTGAAACAT
AAAATGAATGCAATTGTTGTTGTTAACTTGTTTATTGCAGCTTATAATGGTTACAAATAAAGCAATAGCA
TCACAAATTTCACAAATAAAGCATTTTTTTCACTGCATTCTAGTTGTGGTTTGTCCAAACTCATCAATGT
ATCTTAAAATGAATTTGCAATTAAGGGTCATTTTTAAATTACGTCACGCTTGTTGTACAAGTTCATCGAA
ACGTGACGACCCATACACAATTTTCGATGTTTCCATGTGTGTGAAATTTTGCGTGACGTGATTTATGGAC
GTTTCTTAATTGAATTATGGGCATCACAGATAAGTAAACCTAAGTTGATGAAATTGATAAATAAATAAAT
TATAATAGTTTGTTGAATCATAGCTTATGGGTTACTTTCGAAGATTTGAACAGAAAAACCCCGACTAAGT
CCGTTGAGACTCGTATGTTTGTCTTTATTTCGTGCCTTTTCGTTTTCAGTTCCTTGTTTTTCGCTCGTTT
GCTGTGTGTGTGTTGGGACACAACAGTAGTCACCTTAAATACTATTTGCAGTAATTTTCTTGATTTTCCA
TCCGTTTGCCGTAATTCTTACGGTTTTATGAATTTATTACCATCCCTTGACTTGACTTGGCTAGACAGTA
CAACATACGTGTGAACAACACATACAATTTTACTATAGGTTTGAAAAGTTGTTTGCCCATTAGAGGGATT
GGAACCACATCCAATCTCTAGAAAATTCTTATTCTGTTTTTTGGAGGTTGAAATTTAGTGCACTAACGAA
AAGTATAAAGGCCATCAATAAAAAAAAGCTTAGAGGGAAACGATTGGCTTCACGCAGGTAATCAAGAGAA
GTACATTTATTCCACAATCCACAATTGCTACTCAGTGTACATCAAACTAAACGAATCATTACATGTTATT
GCATTTTCAGCAGCATCTAGGAGTGATGACTTCTTCTCTACAAAGGGTATTATTCCATCACCTACATTCC
GCATGCGCCTTGTGTGGCTTTACTCTTTGTTGAGGACAATCCTATCGCGGTGTACTATGCAGTTCTTCGC
ACGCCGCTGGGCTCGCACTAGGCAGCATAACTGTCTATGTGTGATGCTGGAGAAGCGCATCATTGAATGA
TTTTAATGTGGTTGTCATCGTATTGTATCTGTGTACTTCAGTTAGTTTGTTTACGTCCCGTATCGTTTCG
TACCTTTTATCGTGTCGTAATAAAGTATGTTTTAAATTGTTACGTGCGCGTTTAATTCCCTGATGTAGGG
ACGAGTTTAAAGAACAACCATCGGGGTATTTCCACGGTACAAAAGTGGCGACGAGAATTCGCGAGTGAGG
GTAGTTTTTCCGTCGATAAAAACTCACCCAACATTTCGTCACCCGCGCGGAAGAAAAGAAAGTGGAGTGC
GATGGCTGACGGTGATAGTGATCGAAACGGGCAAAATGGTGTTGACCCCCCGGGAGTGATAAATCGGCAG
CAATTAAACCAGCCGATTATCCCCGCGCCGGCGGCTCACCAGCAGCAGCAGCAGCAAATTTTCGTCCCCG
TTGTGACTACACACCAGCAGCAGCAGCAGCCATTCGTTCCGGTTTCTTCAGCTCCACAACAGCAGTTCTC
AACCTTCCAATCCCACCAAACACCGCAAGCCCAAGTAAGTACCGATATGCTCATGCAAATTATGCATATG
ATGCAGCAATCGATGACCCAGAGTCAGCAGCAGCACCAACAGCTTATGGGGCAAATTATTGCGCAGCAGC
AGCAGTTCCTAAGTAGCGTCGCGTCGTCAATAAATGTTCAAGTGCCACCCAATCCGGAACAAATCCTTGA
CTCCTTGGTCTAGAGTCGACCTGCAGGCATGCAAGCTTGGCGTAATCATGGTCATAGCTGTTTCCTGTGT
GAAATTGTTATCCGCTCACAATTCCACACAACATACGAGCCGGAAGCATAAAGTGTAAAGCCTGGGGTGC
CTAATGAGTGAGCTAACTCACATTAATTGCGTTGCGCTCACTGCCCGCTTTCCAGTCGGGAAACCTGTCG
TGCCAGCTGCATTAATGAATCGGCCAACGCGCGGGGAGAGGCGGTTTGCGTATTGGGCGCTCTTCCGCTT
CCTCGCTCACTGACTCGCTGCGCTCGGTCGTTCGGCTGCGGCGAGCGGTATCAGCTCACTCAAAGGCGGT
AATACGGTTATCCACAGAATCAGGGGATAACGCAGGAAAGAACATGTGAGCAAAAGGCCAGCAAAAGGCC
AGGAACCGTAAAAAGGCCGCGTTGCTGGCGTTTTTCCATAGGCTCCGCCCCCCTGACGAGCATCACAAAA
ATCGACGCTCAAGTCAGAGGTGGCGAAACCCGACAGGACTATAAAGATACCAGGCGTTTCCCCCTGGAAG
CTCCCTCGTGCGCTCTCCTGTTCCGACCCTGCCGCTTACCGGATACCTGTCCGCCTTTCTCCCTTCGGGA
AGCGTGGCGCTTTCTCATAGCTCACGCTGTAGGTATCTCAGTTCGGTGTAGGTCGTTCGCTCCAAGCTGG
GCTGTGTGCACGAACCCCCCGTTCAGCCCGACCGCTGCGCCTTATCCGGTAACTATCGTCTTGAGTCCAA
CCCGGTAAGACACGACTTATCGCCACTGGCAGCAGCCACTGGTAACAGGATTAGCAGAGCGAGGTATGTA
GGCGGTGCTACAGAGTTCTTGAAGTGGTGGCCTAACTACGGCTACACTAGAAGAACAGTATTTGGTATCT
GCGCTCTGCTGAAGCCAGTTACCTTCGGAAAAAGAGTTGGTAGCTCTTGATCCGGCAAACAAACCACCGC
TGGTAGCGGTGGTTTTTTTGTTTGCAAGCAGCAGATTACGCGCAGAAAAAAAGGATCTCAAGAAGATCCT
TTGATCTTTTCTACGGGGTCTGACGCTCAGTGGAACGAAAACTCACGTTAAGGGATTTTGGTCATGAGAT
TATCAAAAAGGATCTTCACCTAGATCCTTTTAAATTAAAAATGAAGTTTTAAATCAATCTAAAGTATATA
TGAGTAAACTTGGTCTGACAGTTACCAATGCTTAATCAGTGAGGCACCTATCTCAGCGATCTGTCTATTT
CGTTCATCCATAGTTGCCTGACTCCCCGTCGTGTAGATAACTACGATACGGGAGGGCTTACCATCTGGCC
CCAGTGCTGCAATGATACCGCGAGACCCACGCTCACCGGCTCCAGATTTATCAGCAATAAACCAGCCAGC
CGGAAGGGCCGAGCGCAGAAGTGGTCCTGCAACTTTATCCGCCTCCATCCAGTCTATTAATTGTTGCCGG
GAAGCTAGAGTAAGTAGTTCGCCAGTTAATAGTTTGCGCAACGTTGTTGCCATTGCTACAGGCATCGTGG
TGTCACGCTCGTCGTTTGGTATGGCTTCATTCAGCTCCGGTTCCCAACGATCAAGGCGAGTTACATGATC
CCCCATGTTGTGCAAAAAAGCGGTTAGCTCCTTCGGTCCTCCGATCGTTGTCAGAAGTAAGTTGGCCGCA
GTGTTATCACTCATGGTTATGGCAGCACTGCATAATTCTCTTACTGTCATGCCATCCGTAAGATGCTTTT
CTGTGACTGGTGAGTACTCAACCAAGTCATTCTGAGAATAGTGTATGCGGCGACCGAGTTGCTCTTGCCC
GGCGTCAATACGGGATAATACCGCGCCACATAGCAGAACTTTAAAAGTGCTCATCATTGGAAAACGTTCT
TCGGGGCGAAAACTCTCAAGGATCTTACCGCTGTTGAGATCCAGTTCGATGTAACCCACTCGTGCACCCA
ACTGATCTTCAGCATCTTTTACTTTCACCAGCGTTTCTGGGTGAGCAAAAACAGGAAGGCAAAATGCCGC
AAAAAAGGGAATAAGGGCGACACGGAAATGTTGAATACTCATACTCTTCCTTTTTCAATATTATTGAAGC
ATTTATCAGGGTTATTGTCTCATGAGCGGATACATATTTGAATGTATTTAGAAAAATAAACAAATAGGGG
TTCCGCGCACATTTCCCCGAAAAGTGCCACCTGACGTCTAAGAAACCATTATTATCATGACATTAACCTA
TAAAAATAGGCGTATCACGAGGCCCTTTCGTC
Features (pLannotate 1.2.2; 16 found; start..end, strand, type, name):
    137..236     +  misc_feature   bom (fragment): basis of mobility region from pBR322
    242..399     -  CDS            lacZα (fragment): LacZα fragment of β-galactosidase; lacZ fragment
   3460..3582    +  promoter       hsp70 promoter (fragment): Drosophila melanogaster hsp70Bb promoter
   3596..3629    +  misc_feature   MCS (fragment): multiple cloning site
   3637..4314    +  CDS            DsRed2: improved tetrameric variant of DsRed fluorescent protein mammalian codon-optimized
   4329..4412    +  CDS            large T antigen (fragment): large T antigen from SV40 (simian virus 40)
   4435..4556    +  polyA_signal   SV40 poly(A) signal: SV40 polyadenylation signal
   6239..6268    +  misc_feature   MCS (fragment): pUC18/19 multiple cloning site
   6305..6321    -  protein_bind   lac operator: The lac repressor binds to the lac operator to inhibit transcription in E. coli. This inhibition can be relieved by adding lactose or isopropyl-β-D-thiogalactopyranoside (IPTG). lac repressor encoded by lacI
   6329..6359    -  promoter       lac promoter: promoter for the E. coli lac operon
   6374..6395    -  protein_bind   CAP binding site: CAP binding activates transcription in the presence of cAMP. E. coli catabolite activator protein
   6408..6500    -  CDS            lacI (fragment): lac repressor; lacI; The lac repressor binds to the lac operator to inhibit transcription in E. coli. This inhibition can be relieved by adding lactose or isopropyl-β-D-thiogalactopyranoside (IPTG).
   6683..7271    -  rep_origin     ori: high-copy-number ColE1/pMB1/pBR322/pUC origin of replication
   7442..8302    -  CDS            AmpR: β-lactamase; bla; confers resistance to ampicillin, carbenicillin, and related antibiotics
   8303..8407    -  promoter       AmpR promoter: bla
   8502..35      +  CDS            rop (fragment) (across the origin): Rop protein, which maintains plasmids at low copy number; rop
