[The description below was written by a language model from this plasmid's Addgene catalogue record and pLannotate feature annotations shown in this document.]
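Description:
IR8a-T2A-QF2 is a pUC19-based homology-directed repair donor plasmid for CRISPR-mediated knock-in at the Ir8a locus of the mosquito Aedes aegypti. It is maintained in E. coli through the high-copy ColE1/pUC origin and selected with ampicillin via the β-lactamase gene. Remnants of the pUC19 lacZα region, lac promoter/operator and multiple cloning site flank the insert. The catalogue lists a total size of 8,640 bp, whereas the sequenced record is 8,502 nt, so the two differ slightly.

The roughly 6 kb insert consists of a left Ir8a homology arm, a T2A-QF2 cassette ending in an SV40 terminator, a 3xP3-dsRed-SV40 marker, and a right Ir8a homology arm. The design replaces the endogenous Ir8a stop codon with T2A-QF2. The native gene's regulatory elements then drive a single transcript, and ribosomal skipping at the T2A peptide releases the QF2 transcriptional activator as a separate protein. QF2 is the driver half of the Q binary expression system and activates QUAS-linked effector or reporter transgenes, so the knock-in line gives genetic access to Ir8a-expressing cells. The 3xP3-dsRed cassette is a visible marker, normally used to screen for transgenic insects by eye fluorescence.

The automated annotation detects DsRed2, an hsp70 core promoter fragment just upstream of it (consistent with the minimal promoter usually paired with 3xP3 sites), and an SV40 polyadenylation signal. It does not label the homology arms, T2A or QF2, which presumably lie in the unannotated stretches on either side of the marker.

The plasmid carries no Cas9 or guide RNA elements, so these would have to be supplied separately.
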