Addgene plasmid #162520: IR8a-T2A-QF2
Purpose: Plasmid for CRISPR-mediated knock-in line that expresses a QF2 transcriptional activator by knocking-in a T2A-QF2 fragment replacing the stop codon of the endogenous Aedes aegypti Ir8a gene
Depositing lab: Leslie Vosshall. Depositing organization: Rockefeller University. Publication: Non-canonical odor coding in the mosquito. Herre M, Goldman OV, Lu TC, Caballero-Vidal G, Qi Y, Gilbert ZN, Gong Z, Morita T, Rahiel S, Ghaninia M, Ignell R, Matthews BJ, Li H, Vosshall LB, Younger MA. Cell. 2022 Aug 18;185(17):3104-3123.e28. doi: 10.1016/j.cell.2022.07.024. PubMed 35985288.
Backbone
  Vector backbone: puc19
  Backbone size w/o insert (bp): 2680
  Total vector size (bp): 8640
  Vector type: Insect Expression
Growth in bacteria
  Bacterial resistance: Ampicillin, 100 μg/mL
  Growth temperature: 37°C
  Growth strain: DH5alpha
  Copy number: Unknown
Gene/Insert
  Gene/Insert name: Ir8a-left-HDR-arm; T2A-QF2-SV40; 3xP3-dsRed-SV40; Ir8a-right-HDR-arm
  Species: Synthetic; Aedes aegypti
  Insert size (bp): 5960
Terms and licenses: Academic/Nonprofit Terms; Industry Terms: Not Available to Industry
How to cite: IR8a-T2A-QF2 was a gift from Leslie Vosshall (Addgene plasmid # 162520 ; http://n2t.net/addgene:162520 ; RRID:Addgene_162520)
